Addgene plasmid #22308: pYES2.1-GFP
Depositing lab: David Bartel. Depositing organization: Whitehead Institute for Biomedical Research. Publication: RNAi in budding yeast. Drinnenberg IA, Weinberg DE, Xie KT, Mower JP, Wolfe KH, Fink GR, Bartel DP. Science. 2009 Oct 23;326(5952):544-550. doi: 10.1126/science.1176945. Epub 2009 Sep 10. PubMed 19745116.
Backbone
  Vector backbone: pYES2.1
  Backbone manufacturer: Invitrogen
  Backbone size w/o insert (bp): 5857
  Vector type: Yeast Expression ; 2micron
  Selectable markers: URA3
Growth in bacteria
  Bacterial resistance: Ampicillin, 100 μg/mL
  Growth temperature: 37°C
  Growth strain: DH5alpha
  Copy number: High Copy
Gene/Insert
  Gene/Insert name: EGFP
  Tag / fusion protein: Flag (N terminal on insert); HA (N terminal on insert)
  Cloning method: Restriction Enzyme
  Sequencing primers: 5′ GAL1; 3′ CYC1
Terms and licenses: Academic/Nonprofit Terms; Industry Terms: Not Available to Industry
Depositor comments: Galactose-inducible expression plasmid. Note that the map below labels the fluorescent marker as YFP. This designation is a product of the Addgene map algorithm. The depositing lab has confirmed this plasmid as conferring green fluorescence.
How to cite: pYES2.1-GFP was a gift from David Bartel (Addgene plasmid # 22308)
