[The description below was written by a language model from this plasmid's Addgene catalogue record and pLannotate feature annotations shown in this document.]
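Description:
pYES2.1-GFP is a galactose-inducible yeast expression plasmid built on the commercial pYES2.1 backbone, an episomal 2μ-based shuttle vector for Saccharomyces cerevisiae. The depositor's full sequence is about 7.0 kb. In yeast it is maintained through the 2μ origin (an adjacent fragment of the 2μ RAF1 gene is also annotated) and selected by URA3, which complements uracil auxotrophy and can be counterselected with 5-FOA. In E. coli it replicates at high copy from a ColE1/pUC-type origin with ampicillin resistance, and an f1 origin is also present.

The payload is an EGFP coding sequence placed between the GAL1 promoter, which is regulated by Gal4 and induced by galactose, and the CYC1 terminator; a T7 promoter lies between the GAL1 promoter and the coding sequence. The catalogue lists Flag and HA tags at the N terminus of the insert, although the automated annotation does not call these as separate features. The annotation labels the fluorescent protein as EYFP, but the depositor notes this is an artefact of the mapping algorithm and has confirmed that the plasmid confers green fluorescence. Downstream of the reporter, the feature table also shows a chimeric adenovirus/immunoglobulin intron and the backbone's V5 epitope tag before the terminator. The record does not explain the role of the intron segment, or whether V5 is in frame with the reporter.

The plasmid provides switchable, high-copy GFP expression in budding yeast. It was deposited with a study of RNAi in budding yeast, but the record does not state its specific role in that work.
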