Features (pLannotate 1.2.2; 15 found; start..end, strand, type, name):
      2..443     +  promoter       GAL1 promoter: S. cerevisiae GAL1; inducible promoter, regulated by Gal4
    475..493     +  promoter       T7 promoter: promoter for bacteriophage T7 RNA polymerase
    546..1262    +  CDS            EYFP: EYFP is a basic (constitutively fluorescent) green/yellow fluorescent protein published in 1996, derived from Aequorea victoria. It is reported to be a very rapidly-maturing weak dimer with high acid sensitivity.
   1348..1577    +  intron         chimeric intron: chimera between introns from adenovirus and immunoglobulin heavy chain genes
   1664..1705    +  CDS            V5 tag: epitope tag from simian virus 5
   1753..2000    +  terminator     CYC1 terminator: S. cerevisiae CYC1; transcription terminator for CYC1
   2012..2065    -  CDS            lacI (fragment): lac repressor; lacI; The lac repressor binds to the lac operator to inhibit transcription in E. coli. This inhibition can be relieved by adding lactose or isopropyl-β-D-thiogalactopyranoside (IPTG).
   2248..2836    -  rep_origin     ori: high-copy-number ColE1/pMB1/pBR322/pUC origin of replication
   3007..3867    -  CDS            AmpR: β-lactamase; bla; confers resistance to ampicillin, carbenicillin, and related antibiotics
   3868..3884    -  promoter       AmpR promoter (fragment): bla
   3963..4766    -  CDS            URA3: orotidine-5'-phosphate decarboxylase, required for uracil biosynthesis; S. cerevisiae URA3; yeast auxotrophic marker, counterselectable with 5-fluoroorotic acid (5-FOA)
   4767..4982    -  promoter       URA3 promoter: S. cerevisiae URA3
   5007..5432    +  CDS            RAF1 (fragment): RAF_YEAST - Experimental evidence at transcript level: Swiss-Prot protein existence level 2. Antagonizes transcriptional repression of recombinase FLP by REP1-REP2. May play a role in plasmid partitioning. From Saccharomyces cerevisiae (strain ATCC 204508 / S288c) (Baker's yeast).
   5586..6466    -  rep_origin     2μ ori: yeast 2μ plasmid origin of replication
   6535..6990    -  rep_origin     f1 ori (sequence partly withheld): f1 bacteriophage origin of replication; arrow indicates direction of (+) strand synthesis
>Addgene plasmid #22308 | pYES2.1-GFP | depositor full sequence | sequence record 10221 | Author sequence
ACGGATTAGAAGCCGCCGAGCGGGTGACAGCCCTCCGAAGGAAGACTCTCCTCCGTGCGTCCTCGTCTTC
ACCGGTCGCGTTCCTGAAACGCAGATGTGCCTCGCGCCGCACTGCTCCGAACAATAAAGATTCTACAATA
CTAGCTTTTATGGTTATGAAGAGGAAAAATTGGCAGTAACCTGGCCCCACAAACCTTCAAATGAACGAAT
CAAATTAACAACCATAGGATGATAATGCGATTAGTTTTTTAGCCTTATTTCTGGGGTAATTAATCAGCGA
AGCGATGATTTTTGATCTATTAACAGATATATAAATGCAAAAACTGCATAACCACTTTAACTAATACTTT
CAACATTTTCGGTTTGTATTACTTCTTATTCAAATGTAATAAAAGTATCAACAAAAAATTGTTAATATAC
CTCTATACTTTAACGTCAAGGAGAAAAAACCCCGGATCGGACTACTAGCAGCTGTAATACGACTCACTAT
AGGGAATATTAAGCTCGCCCTTATGGCTAGCGGCCGCTCTAGCCCGGGCGGATCCATGGTGAGCAAGGGC
GAGGAGCTGTTCACCGGGGTGGTGCCCATCCTGGTCGAGCTGGACGGCGACGTAAACGGCCACAAGTTCA
GCGTGTCCGGCGAGGGCGAGGGCGATGCCACCTACGGCAAGCTGACCCTGAAGTTCATCTGCACCACCGG
CAAGCTGCCCGTGCCCTGGCCCACCCTCGTGACCACCTTCGGCTACGGCCTGCAGTGCTTCGCCCGCTAC
CCCGACCACATGAAGCAGCACGACTTCTTCAAGTCCGCCATGCCCGAAGGCTACGTCCAGGAGCGCACCA
TCTTCTTCAAGGACGACGGCAACTACAAGACCCGCGCCGAGGTGAAGTTCGAGGGCGACACCCTGGTGAA
CCGCATCGAGCTGAAGGGCATCGACTTCAAGGAGGACGGCAACATCCTGGGGCACAAGCTGGAGTACAAC
TACAACAGCCACAACGTCTATATCATGGCCGACAAGCAGAAGAACGGCATCAAGGTGAACTTCAAGATCC
GCCACAACATCGAGGACGGCAGCGTGCAGCTCGCCGACCACTACCAGCAGAACACCCCCATCGGCGACGG
CCCCGTGCTGCTGCCCGACAACCACTACCTGAGCTACCAGTCCGCCCTGAGCAAAGACCCCAACGAGAAG
CGCGATCACATGGTCCTGCTGGAGTTCGTGACCGCCGCCGGGATCACTCTCGGCATGGACGAGCTGTACA
AGAAGCTTTAAGAATTCAGTGGATCCACTAGTAACGGCCGCCAGTGTGCTGGAATTAATTCGCTGTCTGC
GAGGGCCAGCTGTTGGGGTGAGTACTCCCTCTCAAAAGCGGGCATGACTTCTGCGCTAAGATTGTCAGTT
TCCAAAAACGAGGAGGATTTGATATTCACCTGGCCCGCGGTGATGCCTTTGAGGGTGGCCGCGTCCATCT
GGTCAGAAAAGACAATCTTTTTGTTGTCAAGCTTGAGGTGTGGCAGGCTTGAGATCTGGCCATACACTTG
AGTGACAATGACATCCACTTTGCCTTTCTCTCCACAGGTGTCCACTCCCAGGTCCAACTGCAGGTCGAGC
ATGCATCTAGGGCGGCCAATTCCAAGGGCGAGCTTCGAGGTCACCCATTCGAAGGTAAGCCTATCCCTAA
CCCTCTCCTCGGTCTCGATTCTACGCGTACCGGTCATCATCACCATCACCATTGAGTTTCTAGAGGGCCG
CATCATGTAATTAGTTATGTCACGCTTACATTCACGCCCTCCCCCCACATCCGCTCTAACCGAAAAGGAA
GGAGTTAGACAACCTGAAGTCTAGGTCCCTATTTATTTTTTTATAGTTATGTTAGTATTAAGAACGTTAT
TTATATTTCAAATTTTTCTTTTTTTTCTGTACAGACGCGTGTACGCATGTAACATTATACTGAAAACCTT
GCTTGAGAAGGTTTTGGGACGCTCGAAGGCTTTAATTTGCAAGCTGCGGCCCTGCATTAATGAATCGGCC
AACGCGCGGGGAGAGGCGGTTTGCGTATTGGGCGCTCTTCCGCTTCCTCGCTCACTGACTCGCTGCGCTC
GGTCGTTCGGCTGCGGCGAGCGGTATCAGCTCACTCAAAGGCGGTAATACGGTTATCCACAGAATCAGGG
GATAACGCAGGAAAGAACATGTGAGCAAAAGGCCAGCAAAAGCCCAGGAACCGTAAAAAGGCCGCGTTGC
TGGCGTTTTTCCATAGGCTCCGCCCCCCTGACGAGCATCACAAAAATCGACGCTCAAGTCAGAGGTGGCG
AAACCCGACAGGACTATAAAGATACCAGGCGTTTCCCCCTGGAAGCTCCCTCGTGCGCTCTCCTGTTCCG
ACCCTGCCGCTTACCGGATACCTGTCCGCCTTTCTCCCTTCGGGAAGCGTGGCGCTTTCTCATAGCTCAC
GCTGTAGGTATCTCAGTTCGGTGTAGGTCGTTCGCTCCAAGCTGGGCTGTGTGCACGAACCCCCCGTTCA
GCCCGACCGCTGCGCCTTATCCGGTAACTATCGTCTTGAGTCCAACCCGGTAAGACACGACTTATCGCCA
CTGGCAGCAGCCACTGGTAACAGGATTAGCAGAGCGAGGTATGTAGGCGGTGCTACAGAGTTCTTGAAGT
GGTGGCCTAACTACGGCTACACTAGAAGGACAGTATTTGGTATCTGCGCTCTGCTGAAGCCAGTTACCTT
CGGAAAAAGAGTTGGTAGCTCTTGATCCGGCAAACAAACCACCGCTGGTAGCGGTGGTTTTTTTGTTTGC
AAGCAGCAGATTACGCGCAGAAAAAAAGGATCTCAAGAAGATCCTTTGATCTTTTCTACGGGGTCTGACG
CTCAGTGGAACGAAAACTCACGTTAAGGGATTTTGGTCATGAGATTATCAAAAAGGATCTTCACCTAGAT
CCTTTTAAATTAAAAATGAAGTTTTAAATCAATCTAAAGTATATATGAGTAAACTTGGTCTGACAGTTAC
CAATGCTTAATCAGTGAGGCACCTATCTCAGCGATCTGTCTATTTCGTTCATCCATAGTTGCCTGACTCC
CCGTCGTGTAGATAACTACGATACGGGAGCGCTTACCATCTGGCCCCAGTGCTGCAATGATACCGCGAGA
CCCACGCTCACCGGCTCCAGATTTATCAGCAATAAACCAGCCAGCCGGAAGGGCCGAGCGCAGAAGTGGT
CCTGCAACTTTATCCGCCTCCATTCAGTCTATTAATTGTTGCCGGGAAGCTAGAGTAAGTAGTTCGCCAG
TTAATAGTTTGCGCAACGTTGTTGGCATTGCTACAGGCATCGTGGTGTCACTCTCGTCGTTTGGTATGGC
TTCATTCAGCTCCGGTTCCCAACGATCAAGGCGAGTTACATGATCCCCCATGTTGTGCAAAAAAGCGGTT
AGCTCCTTCGGTCCTCCGATCGTTGTCAGAAGTAAGTTGGCCGCAGTGTTATCACTCATGGTTATGGCAG
CACTGCATAATTCTCTTACTGTCATGCCATCCGTAAGATGCTTTTCTGTGACTGGTGAGTACTCAACCAA
GTCATTCTGAGAATAGTGTATGCGGCGACCGAGTTGCTCTTGCCCGGCGTCAATACGGGATAATAGTGTA
TCACATAGCAGAACTTTAAAAGTGCTCATCATTGGAAAACGTTCTTCGGGGCGAAAACTCTCAAGGATCT
TACCGCTGTTGAGATCCAGTTCGATGTAACCCACTCGTGCACCCAACTGATCTTCAGCATCTTTTACTTT
CACCAGCGTTTCTGGGTGAGCAAAAACAGGAAGGCAAAATGCCGCAAAAAAGGGAATAAGGGCGACACGG
AAATGTTGAATACTCATACTCTTCCTTTTTCAATGGGTAATAACTGATATAATTAAATTGAAGCTCTAAT
TTGTGAGTTTAGTATACATGCATTTACTTATAATACAGTTTTTTAGTTTTGCTGGCCGCATCTTCTCAAA
TATGCTTCCCAGCCTGCTTTTCTGTAACGTTCACCCTCTACCTTAGCATCCCTTCCCTTTGCAAATAGTC
CTCTTCCAACAATAATAATGTCAGATCCTGTAGAGACCACATCATCCACGGTTCTATACTGTTGACCCAA
TGCGTCTCCCTTGTCATCTAAACCCACACCGGGTGTCATAATCAACCAATCGTAACCTTCATCTCTTCCA
CCCATGTCTCTTTGAGCAATAAAGCCGATAACAAAATCTTTGTCGCTCTTCGCAATGTCAACAGTACCCT
TAGTATATTCTCCAGTAGATAGGGAGCCCTTGCATGACAATTCTGCTAACATCAAAAGGCCTCTAGGTTC
CTTTGTTACTTCTTCTGCCGCCTGCTTCAAACCGCTAACAATACCTGGGCCCACCACACCGTGTGCATTC
GTAATGTCTGCCCATTCTGCTATTCTGTATACACCCGCAGAGTACTGCAATTTGACTGTATTACCAATGT
CAGCAAATTTTCTGTCTTCGAAGAGTAAAAAATTGTACTTGGCGGATAATGCCTTTAGCGGCTTAACTGT
GCCCTCCATGGAAAAATCAGTCAAGATATCCACATGTGTTTTTAGTAAACAAATTTTGGGACCTAATGCT
TCAACTAACTCCAGTAATTCCTTGGTGGTACGAACATCCAATGAAGCACACAAGTTTGTTTGCTTTTCGT
GCATGATATTAAATAGCTTGGCAGCAACAGGACTAGGATGAGTAGCAGCACGTTCCTTATATGTAGCTTT
CGACATGATTTATCTTCGTTTCCTGCAGGTTTTTGTTCTGTGCAGTTGGGTTAAGAATACTGGGCAATTT
CATGTTTCTTCAACACTACATATGCGTATATATACCAATCTAAGTCTGTGCTCCTTCCTTCGTTCTTCCT
TCTGTTCGGAGATTACCGAATCAAAAAAATTTCAAAGAAACCGAAATCAAAAAAAAGAATAAAAAAAAAA
TGATGAATTGAATTGAAAAGCTAGCTTATCGATGATAAGCTGTCAAAGATGAGAATTAATTCCACGGACT
ATAGACTATACTAGATACTCCGTCTACTGTACGATACACTTCCGCTCAGGTCCTTGTCCTTTAACGAGGC
CTTACCACTCTTTTGTTACTCTATTGATCCAGCTCAGCAAAGGCAGTGTGATCTAAGATTCTATCTTCGC
GATGTAGTAAAACTAGCTAGACCGAGAAAGAGACTAGAAATGCAAAAGGCACTTCTACAATGGCTGCCAT
CATTATTATCCGATGTGACGCTGCAGCTTCTCAATGATATTCGAATACGCTTTGAGGAGATACAGCCTAA
TATCCGACAAACTGTTTTACAGATTTACGATCGTACTTGTTACCCATCATTGAATTTTGAACATCCGAAC
CTGGGAGTTTTCCCTGAAACAGATAGTATATTTGAACCTGTATAATAATATATAGTCTAGCGCTTTACGG
AAGACAATGTATGTATTTCGGTTCCTGGAGAAACTATTGCATCTATTGCATAGGTAATCTTGCACGTCGC
ATCCCCGGTTCATTTTCTGCGTTTCCATCTTGCACTTCAATAGCATATCTTTGTTAACGAAGCATCTGTG
CTTCATTTTGTAGAACAAAAATGCAACGCGAGAGCGCTAATTTTTCAAACAAAGAATCTGAGCTGCATTT
TTACAGAACAGAAATGCAACGCGAAAGCGCTATTTTACCAACGAAGAATCTGTGCTTCATTTTTGTAAAA
CAAAAATGCAACGCGACGAGAGCGCTAATTTTTCAAACAAAGAATCTGAGCTGCATTTTTACAGAACAGA
AATGCAACGCGAGAGCGCTATTTTACCAACAAAGAATCTATACTTCTTTTTTGTTCTACAAAAATGCATC
CCGAGAGCGCTATTTTTCTAACAAAGCATCTTAGATTACTTTTTTTCTCCTTTGTGCGCTCTATAATGCA
GTCTCTTGATAACTTTTTGCACTGTAGGTCCGTTAAGGTTAGAAGAAGGCTACTTTGGTGTCTATTTTCT
CTTCCATAAAAAAAGCCTGACTCCACTTCCCGCGTTTACTGATTACTAGCGAAGCTGCGGGTGCATTTTT
TCAAGATAAAGGCATCCCCGATTATATTCTATACCGATGTGGATTGCGCATACTTTGTGAACAGAAAGTG
ATAGCGTTGATGATTCTTCATTGGTCAGAAAATTATGAACGGTTTCTTCTATTTTGTCTCTATATACTAC
GTATAGGAAATGTTTACATTTTCGTATTGTTTTCGATTCACTCTATGAATAGTTCTTACTACAATTTTTT
TGTCTAAAGAGTAATACTAGAGATAAACATAAAAAATGTAGAGGTCGAGTTTAGATGCAAGTTCAAGGAG
CGAAAGGTGGATGGGTAGGTTATATAGGGATATAGCACAGAGATATATAGCAAAGAGATACTTTTGAGCA
ATGTTTGTGGAAGCGGTATTCGCAATGGGAAGCTCC
[37 nt withheld, positions 6477-6513]
A
[37 nt withheld, positions 6515-6551]
ATTTTGTTAAAATTCGCGTTAAATTTTTGTTAAATCAGCTCATTTTTTAACGAATAGCCCGAAATCGGCA
AAATCCCTTATAAATCAAAAGAATAGACCGAGATAGGGTTGAGTGTTGTTCCAGTTTCCAACAAGAGTCC
ACTATTAAAGAACGTGGACTCCAACGTCAAAGGGCGAAAAAGG
[39 nt withheld, positions 6735-6773]
T
[35 nt withheld, positions 6775-6809]
GTAAATCGGAAGGGTAAACGGATGCCCCCATTTAGAGCTTGACGGGGAAAGCCGGCG
[41 nt withheld, positions 6867-6907]
GGCTAGGGCGGTGGGAAGTGTAGGGGTCACGCTGGGCGTAACCACCACACCCGCCGCGCTTAATGGGGCG
CTACAGGGCGCGTGGGGATGATCCACTAGT
