>Addgene plasmid #22308 | pYES2.1-GFP | addgene partial sequence | sequence record 28134 | 22308 with CYC1
CTCAATGGTGATGGTGATGATGACCGGTACGCGTAGAATCGAGACCGAGGAGAGGGTTAGGGATAGGCTT
ACCTTCGAATGGGTGACCTCGAAGCTCGCCCTTGGAATTGGCCGCCCTAGATGCATGCTCGACCTGCAGT
TGGACCTGGGAGTGGACACCTGTGGAGAGAAAGGCAAAGTGGATGTCATTGTCACTCAAGTGTATGGCCA
GATCTCAAGCCTGCCACACCTCAAGCTTGACAACAAAAAGATTGTCTTTTCTGACCAGATGGACGCGGCC
ACCCTCAAAGGCATCACCGCGGGCCAGGTGAATATCAAATCCTCCTCGTTTTTGGAAACTGACAATCTTA
GCGCAGAAGTCATGCCCGCTTTTGAGAGGGAGTACTCACCCCAACAGCTGGCCCTCGCAGACAGCGAATT
AATTCCAGCACACTGGCGGCCGTTACTAGTGGATCCACTGAATTCTTAAAGCTTCTTGTACAGCTCGTCC
ATGCCGAGAGTGATCCCGGCGGCGGTCACGAACTCCAGCAGGACCATGTGATCGCGCTTCTCGTTGGGGT
CTTTGCTCAGGGCGGACTGGTAGCTCAGGTAGTGGTTGTCGGGCAGCAGCACGGGGCCGTCGCCGATGGG
GGTGTTCTGCTGGTAGTGGTCGGCGAGCTGCACGCTGCCGTCCTCGATGTTGTGGCGGATCTTGAAGTTC
ACCTTGATGCCGTTCTTCTGCTTGTCGGCCATGATATAGACGTTGTGGCTGTTGTAGTTGTACTCCAGCT
TGTGCCCCAGGATGTTGCCGTCCTCCTTGAAGTCGATGCCCTTCAGCTCGATGCGGTTCACCAGGGTGTC
GCCCTCGAACTTCACCTCGGCGCGGGTCTTGTAGTTGCCGTCGTCCTTGAAGAAGATGGTGCGCTCCTGG
ACGTAGCCTTCGGGCATGGCGGANTTGAAGAAGTCGTGCTGCTTCATGTGGT
