>Addgene plasmid #22308 | pYES2.1-GFP | addgene partial sequence | sequence record 28135 | 22308 with EGFP-C
AGCTGTACAGAAGCTTTAAGAATTCAGTGGATCCACTAGTAACGGCCGCCAGTGTGCTGGAATTAATTCG
CTGTCTGCGAGGGCCAGCTGTTGGGGTGAGTACTCCCTCTCAAAAGCGGGCATGACTTCTGCGCTAAGAT
TGTCAGTTTCCAAAAACGAGGAGGATTTGATATTCACCTGGCCCGCGGTGATGCCTTTGAGGGTGGCCGC
GTCCATCTGGTCAGAAAAGACAATCTTTTTGTTGTCAAGCTTGAGGTGTGGCAGGCTTGAGATCTGGCCA
TACACTTGAGTGACAATGACATCCACTTTGCCTTTCTCTCCACAGGTGTCCACTCCCAGGTCCAACTGCA
GGTCGAGCATGCATCTAGGGCGGCCAATTCCAAGGGCGAGCTTCGAGGTCACCCATTCGAAGGTAAGCCT
ATCCCTAACCCTCTCCTCGGTCTCGATTCTACGCGTACCGGTCATCATCACCATCACCATTGAGTTTCTA
GAGGGCCGCATCATGTAATTAGTTATGTCACGCTTACATTCACGCCCTCCCCCCACATCCGCTCTAACCG
AAAAGGAAGGAGTTAGACAACCTGAAGTCTAGGTCCCTATTTATTTTTTTATAGTTATGTTAGTATTAAG
AACGTTATTTATATTTCAAATTTTTCTTTTTTTTCTGTACAGACGCGTGTACGCATGTAACATTATACTG
AAAACCTTGCTTGAGAAGGTTTTGGGACGCTCGAAGGCTTTAATTTGCAAGCTGCGGCCCTGCATTAATG
AATCGGCCAACGCGCGGGGAGAGGCGGTTTGCGTATTGGGCGCTCTTCCGCTTCCTCGCTCACTGACTCG
CTGCGCTCGGTCGTTCGGCTGCGGCGAG
