>Addgene plasmid #22308 | pYES2.1-GFP | addgene partial sequence | sequence record 28136 | 22308 with EGFP-N
CGCCTTGCTCACCATGGATCCGCCCGGGCTAGAGCGGCCGCTAGCGTAATCGGGCACGTCATAAGGGTAC
TTGTCATCGTCGTCCTTGTAGTCCATAAGGGCGAGCTTAATATTCCCTATAGTGAGTCGTATTACAGCTG
CTAGTAGTCCGATCCGGGGTTTTTTCTCCTTGACGTTAAAGTATAGAGGTATATTAACAATTTTTTGTTG
ATACTTTTATTACATTTGAATAAGAAGTAATACAAACCGAAAATGTTGAAAGTATTAGTTAAAGTGGTTA
TGCAGTTTTTGCATTTATATATCTGTTAATAGATCAAAAATCATCGCTTCGCTGATTAATTACCCCAGAA
ATAAGGCTAAAAAACTAATCGCATTATCATCCTATGGTTGTTAATTTGATTCGTTCATTTGAAGGTTTGT
GGGGCCAGGTTACTGCCAATTTTTCCTCTTCATAACCATAAAAGCTAGTATTGTAGAATCTTTATTGTTC
GGAGCAGTGCGGCGCGAGGCACATCTGCGTTTCAGGAACGCGACCGGTGAAGACGAGGACGCACGGAGGA
GAGTCTTCCTTCGGAGGGCTGTCACCCGCTCGGCGGCTTCTAATCCGTGGACTAGTGGATCGATCCCC
[54 nt withheld, positions 629-682]
N
[69 nt withheld, positions 684-752]
C
[57 nt withheld, positions 754-810]
NNTTTAC
