>Addgene plasmid #22308 | pYES2.1-GFP | addgene partial sequence | sequence record 28137 | 22308 with GAL1
GGACTACTAGCAGCTGTAATACGACTCACTATAGGGAATATTAAGCTCGCCCTTATGGACTACAAGGACG
ACGATGACAAGTACCCTTATGACGTGCCCGATTACGCTAGCGGCCGCTCTAGCCCGGGCGGATCCATGGT
GAGCAAGGGCGAGGAGCTGTTCACCGGGGTGGTGCCCATCCTGGTCGAGCTGGACGGCGACGTAAACGGC
CACAAGTTCAGCGTGTCCGGCGAGGGCGAGGGCGATGCCACCTACGGCAAGCTGACCCTGAAGTTCATCT
GCACCACCGGCAAGCTGCCCGTGCCCTGGCCCACCCTCGTGACCACCTTCGGCTACGGCCTGCAGTGCTT
CGCCCGCTACCCCGACCACATGAAGCAGCACGACTTCTTCAAGTCCGCCATGCCCGAAGGCTACGTCCAG
GAGCGCACCATCTTCTTCAAGGACGACGGCAACTACAAGACCCGCGCCGAGGTGAAGTTCGAGGGCGACA
CCCTGGTGAACCGCATCGAGCTGAAGGGCATCGACTTCAAGGAGGACGGCAACATCCTGGGGCACAAGCT
GGAGTACAACTACAACAGCCACAACGTCTATATCATGGCCGACAAGCAGAAGAACGGCATCAAGGTGAAC
TTCAAGATCCGCCACAACATCGAGGACGGCAGCGTGCAGCTCGCCGACCACTA
